>Addgene plasmid #74031 | FH95pUP95Q15AD45_64GW (D8) | addgene partial sequence | sequence record 140889 | FUGW-Fwd 5'-ATTACAGGGACAGCAGAGATCC-3'
ACGTCATCAACCCGCTCCAAGGAATCGCGGGCCCAGTGTCACTAGGCGGGAACACCCAGCGCGCGTGCGC
CCTGGCAGGAAGATGGCTGTGAGGGACAGGGGAGTGGCGCCCTGCAATATTTGCATGTCGCTATGTGTTC
TGGGAAATCACCATAAACGTGAAATGTCTTTGGATTTGGGAATCTTATAAGTTCTGTATGAGACCACAGA
TCCCCGGACATCCAGGCACACAAGTTCAAGAGACTTGTGTGCCTGGATGTCCTTTTTGGAAAGCTTATCG
AATTAATTAACCCGTGTCGGCTCCAGATCTGGCCTCCGCGCCGGGTTTTGGCGCCTCCCGCGGGCGCCCC
CCTCCTCACGGCGAGCGCTGCCACGTCAGACGAAGGGCGCAGCGAGCGTCCTGATCCTTCCGCCCGGACG
CTCAGGACAGCGGCCCGCTGCTCATAAGACTCGGCCTTAGAACCCCAGTATCAGCAGAAGGACATTTTAG
GACGGGACTTGGGTGACTCTAGGGCACTGGTTTTCTTTCCAGAGAGCGGAACAGGCGAGGAAAAGTAGTC
CCTTCTCGGCGATTCTGCGGAGGGATCTCCGTGGGGCGGTGAACGCCGATGATTATATAAGGACGCGCCG
GGTGTGGCACAGCTAGTTCCGTCGCAGCCGGGATTTGGGTCGCGGTTCTTGTTTGTGGATCGCTGTGATC
GTCACTTGGTGAGTAGCGGGCTGCTGGGCTGGCCGGGGCTTTCGTGGCCGCCGGGCCGCTCGGTGG
