>Addgene plasmid #74031 | FH95pUP95Q15AD45_64GW (D8) | addgene partial sequence | sequence record 140992 | EGFP-N 5'-CGTCGCCGTCCAGCTCGACCAG-3'
CTTGCTCACCATGGTGGCGATGGATCCCGGGCCCGCGGTACCGAGTCTCTCTCGGGCTGGGACCCAGATG
TAGGGGCCTGAGAGGTCTTCAATGACACGTTTCACTTTGTGATAGATCTCTTCAAAGCTGTCGCCCTCTA
CGATGGCTGAGAAGCACTCTGTGAACTCCTGCTCCAGCTTCGTGGCTCTGTCGAAGGCTTTCCGGGCTTG
CTCCTCTGTGATCCGCTTATTGATCTCTAGCACATTCTCCAGGGAGCGGGGACGGATGAAGATGGCGATG
GGGTGCAGGTGGGCCGCCTGCAGCCGCCGCACGGCATTGGCCGAGACATCGAGGATGCAGTGCTTCCCCT
GCTCTGCTACCTCTCGCACAGACTGGACGCTGGTCCCATAGAGGTGGCTGTTGTACTGGCCAGCCTCAAT
GAACTTATGCGCTTGAATATCCTTCTCCATTTTCTCCCGGGAGGAGACAAAGTGGTAATCCCGGCCGTCT
ATCTCATATTCCCGCTTAGGACGTGTCGTATGAGGGACACAGGATCCAAACTTGTCGGGGAACTCGGAGA
GAAGATCATCGTTGGCACGGTCTTTGGTGGGTCCAAGGATGATGATGGGACGAGCATAGTGCACTTCCAT
CTGGGTCACCGTCTCATAGCTCAGAACCGAGTCTTCTCGACCCTGTGATCCAGAGCTGGAGCCCCAGTCC
TTGGCCTTTAACCTTGACCACTCTCGTCGCTCGACCCGCCGTTTGCTGGGAATGAAGCCAATGTCGTC
