>Addgene plasmid #74031 | FH95pUP95Q15AD45_64GW (D8) | addgene partial sequence | sequence record 141071 | hUBCpro-F 5'-TGAAGCTCCGGTTTTGAACT-3'
AATGTAATCATTTGGGTCAATATGTAATTTTCAGTGTTAGACTAGTAAATTGTCCGCTAAATTCTGGCCG
TTTTTGGCTTTTTTGTTAGACGAAGCTTGGGCTGCAGGTCGACTCTAGACCACCATGGACTGTCTCTGTA
TAGTGACAACCAAGAAATACCGCTACGCAGATGAAGACACGCCCCCTCTGGAACACAGCCCGGCCCACCT
CCCCAACCAGGCCAATTCTCCCCCTGTGATTGTCAACACGGACACGGAGATCACATTGGAAAGGGGTAAC
TCAGGTCTGGGCTTCAGCATCGCAGGTGGCACTGACAACCCGCACATCGGTGACGACCCGTCCATTTTTA
TCACCAAGATCATTCCTGGTGGGGCTGCAGCCCAGGATGGCCGCCTCAGGGTCAATGACAGCATCCTGTT
TGTAAATGAAGTGGATGTTCGGGAGGTGACCCATTCAGCTGCGGTGGAGGCCCTCAAAGAGGCAGGTTCC
ATCGTTCGCCTCTATGTCATGCGCCGGAAACCCCCAGCCGAAAAGGTCATGGAGATCAAACTCATCAAAG
GGCCTAAAGGACTTGGCTTCAGCATTGCGGGGGGCGTTGGGAACCAGCACATCCCTGGAGATAACAGCAT
CTATGTAACGAAGATCATCGAAGGAGGTGCTGCCCACAAGGATGGCAGGTTGCAGATTGGAGACAAGATC
CTGGCGGTCAACAGTGTGGGGCTGGAGGACGTCATGCACGAGGATGCCGTGGCAGCCCTGAAGAACACAT
ATGACGTTGTGTACCTAAAGGTGGCCAAGCC
