[The description below was written by a language model from this plasmid's Addgene catalogue record.]
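Description:
FH95pUP95Q15AD45_64GW (D8) is a lentiviral transfer plasmid built on the FUGW backbone and classified as a mammalian expression, lentiviral and RNAi vector. It is maintained in bacteria as a high-copy plasmid under ampicillin selection. The recommended recombination-deficient host strain reflects the usual need to keep the repeated lentiviral LTR sequences stable. No feature table accompanies the record, so the viral elements inherited from FUGW are not individually documented here.

The construct is a "molecular replacement" design that combines knockdown and rescue in one virus. An H1 promoter, an RNA polymerase III promoter commonly used for short hairpin expression, drives an shRNA directed against rat Psd95 to deplete the endogenous protein. According to the depositor's map notes, a separate ubiquitin promoter (pUb) cassette expresses a rat PSD-95 coding sequence fused at its C-terminal end to EGFP. This lets transduced cells be identified by fluorescence and allows the recombinant protein's localisation to be followed. The PSD-95 variant carries a Q15A substitution and a deletion recorded as D45_64, which presumably removes residues 45 to 64 in the N-terminal region. The record does not state whether the rescue sequence contains silent changes that make it resistant to the shRNA, although such a strategy depends on that.

The stated purpose is lentiviral co-expression of the Psd95 shRNA and the mutant PSD-95-EGFP fusion. The associated study concerns separating the roles of PSD-95 in regulating synaptic strength and long-term depression, so the vector is suited to replacing native PSD-95 with a defined mutant in neurons to test the function of specific N-terminal determinants.
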