Addgene plasmid #74031: FH95pUP95Q15AD45_64GW (D8)
Purpose: lentiviral expression of Psd95 shRNA and Psd95-Q15A _45_64-EGFP fusion
Depositing lab: Robert Malenka & Oliver Schluter & Weifeng Xu. Depositing organization: Stanford University. Publication: Molecular dissociation of the role of PSD-95 in regulating synaptic strength and LTD. Xu W, Schluter OM, Steiner P, Czervionke BL, Sabatini B, Malenka RC. Neuron. 2008 Jan 24;57(2):248-62. doi: 10.1016/j.neuron.2007.11.027. PubMed 18215622.
Backbone
  Vector backbone: FUGW
  Backbone manufacturer: David Baltimore (Addgene plasmid # 14883)
  Backbone size w/o insert (bp): 9941
  Vector type: Mammalian Expression, Lentiviral, RNAi
Growth in bacteria
  Bacterial resistance: Ampicillin, 100 μg/mL
  Growth temperature: 37°C
  Growth strain: NEB Stable
  Copy number: High Copy
Gene/Insert
  Gene/Insert name: Psd95
  gRNA/shRNA sequence: GGA CAT CCA GGC ACA CAA G
  Species: R. norvegicus (rat)
  Mutation: Q15A, D45_64
  Promoter: H1
  Cloning method: Restriction Enzyme; 5′ cloning site EcoRI (not destroyed); 3′ cloning site BstBI (destroyed during cloning)
  Sequencing primers: 5′ H1 tcgctatgtgttctgggaaa
Terms and licenses: Academic/Nonprofit Terms; Industry Terms: Not Available to Industry
Depositor comments: Map: FHUGW-(pUb)-HinDIII-SalI-XbaI-(P95 Q15AD45_64)-XhoI-BsrGI (in EGFP)-NheI-XhoI-EcoRV-HinDIII-ClaI
How to cite: FH95pUP95Q15AD45_64GW (D8) was a gift from Robert Malenka & Oliver Schluter & Weifeng Xu (Addgene plasmid # 74031 ; http://n2t.net/addgene:74031 ; RRID:Addgene_74031)
